>Addgene plasmid #244597 | CL20_mEGFP_FOidr_045 | addgene full sequence | sequence record 487958 | Addgene NGS Result
AAAAAAAATCTAACCTCAAGTCAAGGCTTTTCTATGGAATAAGGAATGGACAGCAGGGGGCTGTTTCATA
TACTGATGACCTCTTTATAGCCAACCTTTGTTCATGGCAGCCAGCATATGGGCATATGTTGCCAAACTCT
AAACCAAATACTCATTCTGATGTTTTAAATGATTTGCCCTCCCATATGTCCTTCCGAGTGAGAGACACAA
AAAATTCCAACACACTATTGCAATGAAAATAAATTTCCTTTATTAGCCAGAAGTCAGATGCTCAAGGGGC
TTCATGATGTCCCCATAATTTTTGGCAGAGGGAAAAAGATCTGCTAGCTCGAGCAGCTGAAGCTTTATTG
AGGCTTAAGCAGTGGGTTCCCTAGTTAGCCAGAGAGCTCCCAGGCTCAGATCTGGTCTAACCAGAGAGAC
CCAGTACAGGCAAAAAGCAGATCTTGTCTTCTTTGGGAGTGAATTAGCCCTTCCAGTCCCCCCTTTTCTT
TTAAAAAGTGGCTAAGATCTACAGCTGCCTTGTAAGTCATTGGTCTTAAAGGTACCGTAATCTTATCTAG
AACCGGTTCACGGCGACGCCAGAGAGCTGCTAAAGAAATCCTGGCTCAGGCCTGCCGGGCTAAATTGGTG
GGTACCATTGGTATTGCTCGCCTGCTCCCCCGGATTACGTGGCAGCTGGGACGGCGGTGGCGCCGGCAGG
CTACCCGGACGACGGCTCTCTGGCTGGTCCTTGCCCTTGCGACGTGCGCTGCCGGACAGGTCTGAGTTGG
AGATGCGCAGAGCTGCGTTTTCGGACTGCAGTGAACGGTTTTTCTCCAGCAGCAGAACCTCAAGGGGTTT
GGCGGCGTCCTGTGTCCCTGCACCCTCGCTTGGCGCGAACTCCATCGACTTCAGGATATTCAGCTCTTTT
TTCACCTCTTCATAATCCGCTTGGCCCTTCAGCTTTTCCTCTAACTGCTTTAGGGTGCTGTTCTTCGCCG
AGAGCTGTTGTTCCAATTGAGAGATTTGACTCGCAGAGTTCTCGCGCAGCTTCCGGGAAGCGGCCGCACT
TCCCCCGGAGCCTCCGCTTCCGCCCTTGTACAGCTCGTCCATGCCGAGAGTGATCCCGGCGGCGGTCACG
AACTCCAGCAGGACCATGTGATCGCGCTTCTCGTTGGGGTCTTTGCTCAGCTTGGACTGGGTGCTCAGGT
AGTGGTTGTCGGGCAGCAGCACGGGGCCGTCGCCGATGGGGGTGTTCTGCTGGTAGTGGTCGGCGAGCTG
CACGCTGCCGTCCTCGATGTTGTGGCGGATCTTGAAGTTCACCTTGATGCCGTTCTTCTGCTTGTCGGCC
ATGATATAGACGTTGTGGCTGTTGTAGTTGTACTCCAGCTTGTGCCCCAGGATGTTGCCGTCCTCCTTGA
AGTCGATGCCCTTCAGCTCGATGCGGTTCACCAGGGTGTCGCCCTCGAACTTCACCTCGGCGCGGGTCTT
GTAGTTGCCGTCGTCCTTGAAGAAGATGGTGCGCTCCTGGACGTAGCCTTCGGGCATGGCGGACTTGAAG
AAGTCGTGCTGCTTCATGTGGTCGGGGTAGCGGCTGAAGCACTGCACGCCGTAGGTCAGGGTGGTCACGA
GGGTGGGCCAGGGCACGGGCAGCTTGCCGGTGGTGCAGATGAACTTCAGGGTCAGCTTGCCGTAGGTGGC
ATCGCCCTCGCCCTCGCCGGACACGCTGAACTTGTGGCCGTTTACGTCGCCGTCCAGCTCGACCAGGATG
GGCACCACCCCGGTGAACAGCTCCTCGCCCTTGCTCACCATGGTGGCGACCGGTGGATCCCGGGCCCGCG
GTACCGTCGACTGCAGAATTCGGTTCACTAAACGAGCCCGGTTCACTAAACGAGCTCTGCTTATATAGAC
CTCCCACCGTACACGCCTACCGCCCATTTGCGTCAATGGGGCGGAGTTGTTACGACATTTTGGAAAGTCC
CGTTGATTTTGGTGCCAAAACAAACTCCCATTGACGTCAATGGGGTGGAGACTTGGAAATCCCCGTGAGT
CAAACCGCTATCCACGCCCATTGATGTACTGCCAAAACCGCATCACCATGGTAATAGCGATGACTAATAC
GTAGATGTACTGCCAAGTAGGAAAGTCCCATAAGGTCATGTACTGGGCATAATGCCAGGCGGGCCATTTA
CCGTCATTGACGTCAATAGGGGGCGTACTTGGCATATGATACACTTGATGTACTGCCAAGTGGGCAGTTT
ACCGTAAATACTCCACCCATTGACGTCAATGGAAAGTCCCTATTGGCGTTACTATGGGAACATACGTCAT
TATTGACGTCAATGGGCGGGGGTCGTTGGGCGGTCAGCCAGGCGGGCCATTTACCGTAAGTTATGTAACG
CGGAACTCCATATATGGGCTATGAACTAATGACCCCGTAATTGATTACTATTAATAACTAGCACGCGTTC
GAAGCTTGAGCTCGGTCCCCTCGGGGTTGGGAGGTGGGTCTGAAACGATAATGGTGAATATCCCTGCCTA
ACTCTATTCACTATAGAAAGTACAGCAAAAACTATTCTTAAACCTACCAAGCCTCCTACTATCATTATGA
ATAATTTTATATACCACAGCCAATTTGTTATGTTAAACCAATTCCACAAACTTGCCCATTTATCTAATTC
CAATAATTCTTGTTCATTCTTTTCTTGCTGGTTTTGCGATTCTTCAATTAAGGAGTGTATTAAGCTTGTG
TAATTGTTAATTTCTCTGTCCCACTCCATCCAGGTCGTGTGATTCCAAATCTGTTCCAGAGATTTATTAC
TCCAACTAGCATTCCAAGGCACAGCAGTGGTGCAAATGAGTTTTCCAGAGCAACCCCAAATCCCCAGGAG
CTGTTGATCCTTTAGGTATCTTTCCACAGCCAGGATTCTTGCCTGGAGCTGCTTGATGCCCCAGACTGTG
AGTTGCAACAGATGCTGTTGCGCCTCAATAGCCCTCAGCAAATTGTTCTGCTGCTGCACTATACCAGACA
ATAATTGTCTGGCCTGTACCGTCAGCGTCATTGACGCTGCGCCCATAGTGCTTCCTGCTGCTCCCAAGAA
CCCAAGGAACAAAGCTCCTATTCCCACTGCTCTTTTTTCTCTCTGCACCACTCTTCTCTTTGCCTTGGTG
GGTGCTACTCCTAATGGTTCAATTTTTACTACTTTATATTTATATAATTCACTTCTCCAATTGTCCCTCA
TATCTCCTCCTTATGGTGTTTTACTAAACTTTTCCATGTTCTAATCCTCATCCTGTCTACTTGCCACACA
ATCATCACCTGCCATCTGTTTTCCATAATCCCTAATGATCTTTGCTTTTCTTCTTGGCACTACTTTTATG
TCACTATTATCTTGTATTACTACTGCCCCTTCACCTTTCCAGAGGAGCTTTGCTGGTCCTTTCCAAAGTG
GATTTCTGCTGTCCCTGTAATAAACCCGAAAATTTTGAATTTTTGTAATTTGTTTTTGTAATTCTTTAGT
TTGTATGTCTGTTGCTATTATGTCTACTATTCTTTCCCCTGCACTGTACCCCCCAATCCCCCCTTTTCTT
TTAAAATTGTGGATGAATACTGCCATTTGTACTGCTGTCTTAAGATGTTCAGCCTGATCTCTTACCTGTC
CTATAATTTTCTTTAATTCTTTATTCATAGATTCTACTACTCCTTGACTTTGGGGATTGTAGGGAATTTC
CAGGTCTGAAGATCCTGCTGCTTGCTGTGCTTTTTTCTTACTTTTGTTTTGCTCTTCCTCTATCTTGTCT
AAAGCTTCCTTGGTGTCTTTTATCTCTATCCTTTGATGCACACAATAGAGGGTTGCTACTGTATTATATA
ATGATCTAAGTTCTTCTGATCCTGTCTGAAGGGATGGTTGTAGCTGTCCCAGTATTTGTCTACAGCCTTC
TGATGTTTCTAACAGGCCAGTATTAACTGCGAATCGTTCTAGCTCCCTGCTTGCCCATACTATATGTTTT
AATTTATATTTTTTCTTTCCCCCTGGCCTTAACCGAATTTTTTCCCATCGCGATCTAATTCTCCCCCGCT
TAATACTGACGCTCTCGCACCCATCTCTCTCCTTCTAGCCTCCGCTAGTCAAAATTTTTGGCGTACTCAC
CAGTCGCCGCCCCTCGCCTCTTGCCGTGCGCGCTTCAGCAAGCCGAGTCCTGCGTCGAGAGAGCTCCTCT
GGTTTCCCTTTCGCTTTCAAGTCCCTGTTCGGGCGCCACTGCTAGAGATTTTCCACACTGACTAAAAGGG
TCTGAGGGATCTCTAGTTACCAGAGTCACACAACAGACGGGCACACACTACTTGAAGCACTCAAGGCAAG
CTTTATTGAGGCTTAAGCAGTGGGTTCCCTAGTTAGCCAGAGAGCTCCCAGGCTCAGATCTGGTCTAACC
AGAGAGACCCAGTACAGGCAAAAAGCAGCTGCTTATATGCAGGATCTGAGGGCTCGCCACTCCCCAGTCC
CGCCCAGGCCACGCCTCCCATGGTAATAGCGATGACTAATACGTAGATGTACTGCCAAGTAGGAAAGTCC
CATAAGGTCATGTACTGGGCATAATGCCAGGCGGGCCATTTACCGTCATTGACGTCAATAGGGGGCGTAC
TTGGCATATGATACACTTGATGTACTGCCAAGTGGGCAGTTTACCGTAAATACTCCACCCATTGACGTCA
ATGGAAAGTCCCTATTGGCGTTACTATGGGAACATACGTCATTATTGACGTCAATGGGCGGGGGTCGTTG
GGCGGTCAGCCAGGCGGGCCATTTACCGTAAGTTATGTAACGCGGAACTCCATATATGGGCTATGAACTA
ATGACCCCGTAATTGATTACTATTAATAACTAGTCAATAATCAATGTCGACCCAGGTGGCACTTTTCGGG
GAAATGTGCGCGGAACCCCTATTTGTTTATTTTTCTAAATACATTCAAATATGTATCCGCTCATGAGACA
ATAACCCTGATAAATGCTTCAATAATATTGAAAAAGGAAGAGTATGAGTATTCAACATTTCCGTGTCGCC
CTTATTCCCTTTTTTGCGGCATTTTGCCTTCCTGTTTTTGCTCACCCAGAAACGCTGGTGAAAGTAAAAG
ATGCTGAAGATCAGTTGGGTGCACGAGTGGGTTACATCGAACTGGATCTCAACAGCGGTAAGATCCTTGA
GAGTTTTCGCCCCGAAGAACGTTTTCCAATGATGAGCACTTTTAAAGTTCTGCTATGTGGCGCGGTATTA
TCCCGTATTGACGCCGGGCAAGAGCAACTCGGTCGCCGCATACACTATTCTCAGAATGACTTGGTTGAGT
ACTCACCAGTCACAGAAAAGCATCTTACGGATGGCATGACAGTAAGAGAATTATGCAGTGCTGCCATAAC
CATGAGTGATAACACTGCGGCCAACTTACTTCTGACAACGATCGGAGGACCGAAGGAGCTAACCGCTTTT
TTGCACAACATGGGGGATCATGTAACTCGCCTTGATCGTTGGGAACCGGAGCTGAATGAAGCCATACCAA
ACGACGAGCGTGACACCACGATGCCTGTAGCAATGGCAACAACGTTGCGCAAACTATTAACTGGCGAACT
ACTTACTCTAGCTTCCCGGCAACAATTAATAGACTGGATGGAGGCGGATAAAGTTGCAGGACCACTTCTG
CGCTCGGCCCTTCCGGCTGGCTGGTTTATTGCTGATAAATCTGGAGCCGGTGAGCGTGGGTCTCGCGGTA
TCATTGCAGCACTGGGGCCAGATGGTAAGCCCTCCCGTATCGTAGTTATCTACACGACGGGGAGTCAGGC
AACTATGGATGAACGAAATAGACAGATCGCTGAGATAGGTGCCTCACTGATTAAGCATTGGTAACTGTCA
GACCAAGTTTACTCATATATACTTTAGATTGATTTAAAACTTCATTTTTAATTTAAAAGGATCTAGGTGA
AGATCCTTTTTGATAATCTCATGACCAAAATCCCTTAACGTGAGTTTTCGTTCCACTGAGCGTCAGACCC
CGTAGAAAAGATCAAAGGATCTTCTTGAGATCCTTTTTTTCTGCGCGTAATCTGCTGCTTGCAAACAAAA
AAACCACCGCTACCAGCGGTGGTTTGTTTGCCGGATCAAGAGCTACCAACTCTTTTTCCGAAGGTAACTG
GCTTCAGCAGAGCGCAGATACCAAATACTGTTCTTCTAGTGTAGCCGTAGTTAGGCCACCACTTCAAGAA
CTCTGTAGCACCGCCTACATACCTCGCTCTGCTAATCCTGTTACCAGTGGCTGCTGCCAGTGGCGATAAG
TCGTGTCTTACCGGGTTGGACTCAAGACGATAGTTACCGGATAAGGCGCAGCGGTCGGGCTGAACGGGGG
GTTCGTGCACACAGCCCAGCTTGGAGCGAACGACCTACACCGAACTGAGATACCTACAGCGTGAGCTATG
AGAAAGCGCCACGCTTCCCGAAGGGAGAAAGGCGGACAGGTATCCGGTAAGCGGCAGGGTCGGAACAGGA
GAGCGCACGAGGGAGCTTCCAGGGGGAAACGCCTGGTATCTTTATAGTCCTGTCGGGTTTCGCCACCTCT
GACTTGAGCGTCGATTTTTGTGATGCTCGTCAGGGGGGCGGAGCCTATGGAAAAACGCCAGCAACGCGGC
CTTTTTACGGTTCCTGGCCTTTTGCTGGCCTTTTGCTCACATGTTCTTTCCTGCGTTATCCCCTGATTCT
GTGGATAACCGTATTACCGCCTTTGAGTGAGCTGATACCGCTCGCCGCAGCCGAACGACCGAGCGCAGCG
AGTCAGTGAGCGAGGAAGCGGAAGAGCGCCCAATACGCAAACCGCCTCTCCCCGCGCGTTGGCCGATTCA
TTAATGCAGCGGATCCAGACATGATAAGATACATTGATGAGTTTGGACAAACCACAACTAGAATGCAGTG
AAAAAAATGCTTTATTTGTGAAATTTGTGATGCTATTGCTTTATTTGTAACCATTATAAGCTGCAATAAA
CAAGTTAGCTTTTTGCAAAAGCCTAGGCCTCCAAAAAAGCCTCCTCACTACTTCTGGAATAGCTCAGAGG
CCGAGGCGGCCTCGGCCTCTGCATAAATAAAAAAAATTAGTCAGCCATGGGGCGGAGAATGGGCGGAACT
GGGCGGAGTTAGGGGCGGGATGGGCGGAGTTAGGGGCGGGACTATGGTTGCTGACTAATTGAGATGCGGA
TCCGCTGGCACGACAGGTTTCCCGACTGGAAAGCGGGCAGTGAGCGCAACGCAATTAATGTGAGTTAGCT
CACTCATTAGGCACCCCAGGCTTTACACTTTATGCTTCCGGCTCGTATGTTGTGTGGAATTGTGAGCGGA
TAACAATTTCACACAGGAAACAGCTATGACCATGATTACGCCAAGCTTGGGCTGCAGGTCGAGGGATCTC
CATAAGAGAAGAGGGACAGCTATGACTGGGAGTAGTCAGGAGAGGAGGAAAAATCTGGCTAGTAAAACAT
GTAAGGAAAATTTTAGGGATGTTAAAGAAAAAAATAACACAAAACAAAATAT
Features (pLannotate 1.2.2; 29 found; start..end, strand, type, name):
    199..254     -  polyA_signal   β-globin poly(A) signal: rabbit β-globin polyadenylation signal (Gil and Proudfoot, 1987)
    340..475     -  LTR            3' LTR (ΔU3) (fragment): self-inactivating 3' long terminal repeat (LTR) from HIV-1
    477..545     -  CDS            nef (fragment): NEF_HV1Z2 - Experimental evidence at protein level: Swiss-Prot protein existence level 1. Extracellular Nef protein targets CD4(+) T-lymphocytes for apoptosis by interacting with CXCR4 surface receptors. From Human immunodeficiency virus type 1 group M subtype D (isolate Z2/CDC-Z34) (HIV-1).
    571..1032    -  CDS            CUX1 (fragment): CUX1_HUMAN - Also known as CUTL1. Experimental evidence at protein level: Swiss-Prot protein existence level 1. [CDP/Cux p110]: Plays a role in cell cycle progression, in particular at the G1/S transition. As cells progress into S phase, a fraction of CUX1 molecules is proteolytically processed into N- terminally truncated proteins of 110 kDa. While CUX1 only transiently binds to DNA and carries the CCAAT-displacement activity, CDP/Cux p110 makes a stable interaction with DNA and stimulates expression of genes such as POLA1. From Homo sapiens (Human).
   1075..1791    -  CDS            mEGFP: mEGFP is a basic (constitutively fluorescent) green fluorescent protein published in 2002, derived from Aequorea victoria. It has moderate acid sensitivity.
   1805..1842    -  misc_feature   MCS (fragment): multiple cloning site
   1841..1857    -  promoter       tight TRE promoter (fragment): Tet-responsive promoter PTight, consisting of seven tet operator sequences followed by the minimal CMV promoter
   1873..2076    -  promoter       CMV promoter: human cytomegalovirus (CMV) immediate early promoter
   2077..2380    -  enhancer       CMV enhancer: human cytomegalovirus immediate early enhancer
   2448..2464    -  misc_feature   MCS (fragment): multiple cloning site
   2464..2489    -  CDS            Rev (fragment): human immunodeficiency virus 1 (HIV-1) Rev protein; rev; enhances nuclear export of unspliced and incompletely spliced viral mRNAs
   2866..3099    -  misc_feature   RRE: The Rev response element (RRE) of HIV-1 allows for Rev-dependent mRNA export from the nucleus to the cytoplasm.
   3233..3316    -  CDS            vif (fragment): VIF_HV1BR - Experimental evidence at protein level: Swiss-Prot protein existence level 1. Counteracts the innate antiviral activity of host APOBEC3F and APOBEC3G. Forms a complex with host APOBEC3F and APOBEC3G thus preventing the entry of these lethally hypermutating enzymes into progeny virions. Recruits an active E3 ubiquitin ligase complex composed of elongin BC, CUL5, and RBX2 to induce polyubiquitination of APOBEC3G and APOBEC3F. In turn, they are directed to the 26S proteasome for degradation. Vif interaction with APOBEC3G also blocks its cytidine deaminase activity in a proteasome-inde
   3459..3576    -  misc_feature   cPPT/CTS: central polypurine tract and central termination sequence of HIV-1
   3725..4084    -  CDS            HIV-1 gag (fragment): gag protein from human immunodeficiency virus 1; gag
   4068..4193    -  misc_feature   HIV-1 Ψ: packaging signal of human immunodeficiency virus type 1
   4240..4497    -  LTR            5' LTR (truncated): truncated 5' long terminal repeat (LTR) from HIV-1
   4499..4878    -  enhancer       CMV enhancer: human cytomegalovirus immediate early enhancer
   4909..5013    +  promoter       AmpR promoter: bla
   5014..5874    +  CDS            AmpR: β-lactamase; bla; confers resistance to ampicillin, carbenicillin, and related antibiotics
   6045..6633    +  rep_origin     ori: high-copy-number ColE1/pMB1/pBR322/pUC origin of replication
   6816..6870    +  CDS            lacI (fragment): lac repressor; lacI; The lac repressor binds to the lac operator to inhibit transcription in E. coli. This inhibition can be relieved by adding lactose or isopropyl-β-D-thiogalactopyranoside (IPTG).
   6872..7006    -  polyA_signal   SV40 poly(A) signal: SV40 polyadenylation signal
   7026..7161    -  rep_origin     SV40 ori: SV40 origin of replication
   7185..7207    -  promoter       SV40 promoter (fragment): SV40 enhancer and early promoter
   7214..7253    +  CDS            lacI (fragment): lac repressor; lacI; The lac repressor binds to the lac operator to inhibit transcription in E. coli. This inhibition can be relieved by adding lactose or isopropyl-β-D-thiogalactopyranoside (IPTG).
   7266..7287    +  protein_bind   CAP binding site: CAP binding activates transcription in the presence of cAMP. E. coli catabolite activator protein
   7302..7332    +  promoter       lac promoter: promoter for the E. coli lac operon
   7340..7356    +  protein_bind   lac operator: The lac repressor binds to the lac operator to inhibit transcription in E. coli. This inhibition can be relieved by adding lactose or isopropyl-β-D-thiogalactopyranoside (IPTG). lac repressor encoded by lacI
