[The description below was written by a language model from this plasmid's Addgene catalogue record and pLannotate feature annotations shown in this document.]
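Description:
CL20_mEGFP_FOidr_045 is a mammalian expression plasmid built on the CL20 backbone. The feature table shows this backbone to be an HIV-1-derived, self-inactivating lentiviral transfer vector, although the catalogue lists it only as "Mammalian Expression". In bacteria it is maintained through a high-copy ColE1/pUC-type origin and selected with ampicillin via the β-lactamase gene. The recorded propagation strain is a recombination-deficient one, in keeping with the repeated LTR sequences.

The viral cassette begins with a CMV enhancer fused to a truncated 5' LTR, which would drive Tat-independent transcription of the genomic RNA in packaging cells. This is followed by the Ψ packaging signal with a gag fragment, the cPPT/CTS, and the Rev response element for Rev-dependent nuclear export. It ends in a ΔU3 3' LTR fragment with a downstream rabbit β-globin polyadenylation signal. An SV40 origin and poly(A) signal lie in the plasmid backbone. No WPRE and no mammalian selection marker are annotated.

The payload is driven by an internal CMV enhancer/promoter. It encodes monomeric EGFP fused at the N terminus of FOidr_045, an unmutated intrinsically disordered region taken from the human oncogenic fusion protein CUX1_NUTM1. The depositor comment indicates residues 326–479 of the fusion. The annotation matches this segment entirely to CUX1, suggesting that it comes from the CUX1 portion. According to the record, the construct is used to express the fluorescently tagged IDR in mammalian cells. The associated study concerns protein condensate formation, for which the mEGFP tag allows imaging of the IDR's localization and behaviour in cells.
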