Addgene plasmid #244597: CL20_mEGFP_FOidr_045
Purpose: Express mEGFP-tagged intrinsically disordered protein (IDR), FOidr_045, derived from human fusion protein CUX1_NUTM1
Depositing lab: Richard Kriwacki. Depositing organization: St. Jude Children's Research Hospital. Publication: Proteome-wide computational analyses reveal links between protein condensate formation and RNA biology. Maiti S, Tripathi S, Baggett DW, Phillips AH, Park CG, Wang J, Wahiduzzaman, Freyaldenhoven WT, Kinger S, Pioso BJ, Bollinger JC, Somjee R, Lang B, Babu MM, Kriwacki RW. Sci Adv. 2025 Dec 5;11(49):eady1420. doi: 10.1126/sciadv.ady1420. Epub 2025 Dec 3. PubMed 41337585.
Backbone
  Vector backbone: CL20
  Vector type: Mammalian Expression
Growth in bacteria
  Bacterial resistance: Ampicillin, 100 μg/mL
  Growth temperature: 37°C
  Growth strain: NEB Stable
  Copy number: High Copy
Gene/Insert
  Gene/Insert name: FOidr_045
  Species: H. sapiens (human)
  Mutation: Unmutated
  Tag / fusion protein: monomeric EGFP (N terminal on insert)
  Cloning method: Restriction Enzyme; 5′ cloning site Unknown (unknown if destroyed)
Terms and licenses: Academic/Nonprofit Terms; Industry Terms: Not Available to Industry
Depositor comments: CUX1_NUTM1_326_479
How to cite: CL20_mEGFP_FOidr_045 was a gift from Richard Kriwacki (Addgene plasmid # 244597 ; http://n2t.net/addgene:244597 ; RRID:Addgene_244597)
